>Addgene plasmid #148708 | pnEA-NpM-ScEap1p_80-150-GB1_AF | depositor full sequence | sequence record 291156 | Full Sequence
TTCTTGAAGACGAAAGGGCCTCGTGATACGCCTATTTTTATAGGTTAATGTCATGATAATAATGGTTTCT
TAGACGTCAGGTGGCACTTTTCGGGGAAATGTGCGCGGAACCCCTATTTGTTTATTTTTCTAAATACATT
CAAATATGTATCCGCTCATGAGACAATAACCCTGATAAATGCTTCAATAATATTGAAAAAGGAAGAGTAT
GAGTATTCAACATTTCCGTGTCGCCCTTATTCCCTTTTTTGCGGCATTTTGCCTTCCTGTTTTTGCTCAC
CCAGAAACGCTGGTGAAAGTAAAAGATGCTGAAGATCAGTTGGGTGCACGAGTGGGTTACATCGAACTGG
ATCTCAACAGCGGTAAGATCCTTGAGAGTTTTCGCCCCGAAGAACGTTTTCCAATGATGAGCACTTTTAA
AGTTCTGCTATGTGGCGCGGTATTATCCCGTGTTGACGCCGGGCAAGAGCAACTCGGTCGCCGCATACAC
TATTCTCAGAATGACTTGGTTGAGTACTCACCAGTCACAGAAAAGCATCTTACGGATGGCATGACAGTAA
GAGAATTATGCAGTGCTGCCATAACCATGAGTGATAACACTGCGGCCAACTTACTTCTGACAACGATCGG
AGGACCGAAGGAGCTAACCGCTTTTTTGCACAACATGGGGGATCATGTAACTCGCCTTGATCGTTGGGAA
CCGGAGCTGAATGAAGCCATACCAAACGACGAGCGTGACACCACGATGCCTGCAGCAATGGCAACAACGT
TGCGCAAACTATTAACTGGCGAACTACTTACTCTAGCTTCCCGGCAACAATTAATAGACTGGATGGAGGC
GGATAAAGTTGCAGGACCACTTCTGCGCTCGGCCCTTCCGGCTGGCTGGTTTATTGCTGATAAATCTGGA
GCCGGTGAGCGTGGGTCTCGCGGTATCATTGCAGCACTGGGGCCAGATGGTAAGCCCTCCCGTATCGTAG
TTATCTACACGACGGGGAGTCAGGCAACTATGGATGAACGAAATAGACAGATCGCTGAGATAGGTGCCTC
ACTGATTAAGCATTGGTAACTGTCAGACCAAGTTTACTCATATATACTTTAGATTGATTTAAAACTTCAT
TTTTAATTTAAAAGGATCTAGGTGAAGATCCTTTTTGATAATCTCATGACCAAAATCCCTTAACGTGAGT
TTTCGTTCCACTGAGCGTCAGACCCCGTAGAAAAGATCAAAGGATCTTCTTGAGATCCTTTTTTTCTGCG
CGTAATCTGCTGCTTGCAAACAAAAAAACCACCGCTACCAGCGGTGGTTTGTTTGCCGGATCAAGAGCTA
CCAACTCTTTTTCCGAAGGTAACTGGCTTCAGCAGAGCGCAGATACCAAATACTGTCCTTCTAGTGTAGC
CGTAGTTAGGCCACCACTTCAAGAACTCTGTAGCACCGCCTACATACCTCGCTCTGCTAATCCTGTTACC
AGTGGCTGCTGCCAGTGGCGATAAGTCGTGTCTTACCGGGTTGGACTCAAGACGATAGTTACCGGATAAG
GCGCAGCGGTCGGGCTGAACGGGGGGTTCGTGCACACAGCCCAGCTTGGAGCGAACGACCTACACCGAAC
TGAGATACCTACAGCGTGAGCTATGAGAAAGCGCCACGCTTCCCGAAGGGAGAAAGGCGGACAGGTATCC
GGTAAGCGGCAGGGTCGGAACAGGAGAGCGCACGAGGGAGCTTCCAGGGGGAAACGCCTGGTATCTTTAT
AGTCCTGTCGGGTTTCGCCACCTCTGACTTGAGCGTCGATTTTTGTGATGCTCGTCAGGGGGGCGGAGCC
TATGGAAAAACGCCAGCAACGCGGCCTTTTTACGGTTCCTGGCCTTTTGCTGGCCTTTTGCTCACATGTT
CTTTCCTGCGTTATCCCCTGATTCTGTGGATAACCGTATTACCGCCTTTGAGTGAGCTGATACCGCTCGC
CGCAGCCGAACGACCGAGCGCAGCGAGTCAGTGAGCGAGGAAGCGGAAGAGCGCCTGATGCGGTATTTTC
TCCTTACGCATCTGTGCGGTATTTCACACCGCATATATGGTGCACTCTCAGTACAATCTGCTCTGATGCC
GCATAGTTAAGCCAGTATACACTCCGCTATCGCTACGTGACTGGGTCATGGCTGCGCCCCGACACCCGCC
AACACCCGCTGACGCGCCCTGACGGGCTTGTCTGCTCCCGGCATCCGCTTACAGACAAGCTGTGACCGTC
TCCGGGAGCTGCATGTGTCAGAGGTTTTCACCGTCATCACCGAAACGCGCGAGGCAGCTGCGGTAAAGCT
CATCAGCGTGGTCGTGAAGCGATTCACAGATGTCTGCCTGTTCATCCGCGTCCAGCTCGTTGAGTTTCTC
CAGAAGCGTTAATGTCTGGCTTCTGATAAAGCGGGCCATGTTAAGGGCGGTTTTTTCCTGTTTGGTCACT
GATGCCTCCGTGTAAGGGGGATTTCTGTTCATGGGGGTAATGATACCGATGAAACGAGAGAGGATGCTCA
CGATACGGGTTACTGATGATGAACATGCCCGGTTACTGGAACGTTGTGAGGGTAAACAACTGGCGGTATG
GATGCGGCGGGACCAGAGAAAAATCACTCAGGGTCAATGCCAGCGCTTCGTTAATACAGATGTAGGTGTT
CCACAGGGTAGCCAGCAGCATCCTGCGATGCAGATCCGGAACATAATGGTGCAGGGCGCTGACTTCCGCG
TTTCCAGACTTTACGAAACACGGAAACCGAAGACCATTCATGTTGTTGCTCAGGTCGCAGACGTTTTGCA
GCAGCAGTCGCTTCACGTTCGCTCGCGTATCGGTGATTCATTCTGCTAACCAGTAAGGCAACCCCGCCAG
CCTAGCCGGGTCCTCAACGACAGGAGCACGATCATGCGCACCCGTGGCCAGGACCCAACGCTGCCCGAGA
TGCGCCGCGTGCGGCTGCTGGAGATGGCGGACGCGATGGATATGTTCTGCCAAGGGTTGGTTTGCGCATT
CACAGTTCTCCGCAAGAATTGATTGGCTCCAATTCTTGGAGTGGTGAATCCGTTAGCGAGGTGCCGCCGG
CTTCCATTCAGGTCGAGGTGGCCCGGCTCCATGCACCGCGACGCAACGCGGGGAGGCAGACAAGGTATAG
GGCGGCGCCTACAATCCATGCCAACCCGTTCCATGTGCTCGCCGAGGCGGCATAAATCGCCGTGACGATC
AGCGGTCCAGTGATCGAAGTTAGGCTGGTAAGAGCCGCGAGCGATCCTTGAAGCTGTCCCTGATGGTCGT
CATCTACCTGCCTGGACAGCATGGCCTGCAACGCGGGCATCCCGATGCCGCCGGAAGCGAGAAGAATCAT
AATGGGGAAGGCCATCCAGCCTCGCGTCGCGAACGCCAGCAAGACGTAGCCCAGCGCGTCGGCCGCCATG
CCGGCGATAATGGCCTGCTTCTCGCCGAAACGTTTGGTGGCGGGACCAGTGACGAAGGCTTGAGCGAGGG
CGTGCAAGATTCCGAATACCGCAAGCGACAGGCCGATCATCGTCGCGCTCCAGCGAAAGCGGTCCTCGCC
GAAAATGACCCAGAGCGCTGCCGGCACCTGTCCTACGAGTTGCATGATAAAGAAGACAGTCATAAGTGCG
GCGACGATAGTCATGCCCCGCGCCCACCGGAAGGAGCTGACTGGGTTGAAGGCTCTCAAGGGCATCGGTC
GAGATCCCGGTGCCTAATGAGTGAGCTAACTTACATTAATTGCGTTGCGCTCACTGCCCGCTTTCCAGTC
GGGAAACCTGTCGTGCCAGCTGCATTAATGAATCGGCCAACGCGCGGGGAGAGGCGGTTTGCGTATTGGG
CGCCAGGGTGGTTTTTCTTTTCACCAGTGAGACGGGCAACAGCTGATTGCCCTTCACCGCCTGGCCCTGA
GAGAGTTGCAGCAAGCGGTCCACGCTGGTTTGCCCCAGCAGGCGAAAATCCTGTTTGATGGTGGTTAACG
GCGGGATATAACATGAGCTGTCTTCGGTATCGTCGTATCCCACTACCGAGATATCCGCACCAACGCGCAG
CCCGGACTCGGTAATGGCGCGCATTGCGCCCAGCGCCATCTGATCGTTGGCAACCAGCATCGCAGTGGGA
ACGATGCCCTCATTCAGCATTTGCATGGTTTGTTGAAAACCGGACATGGCACTCCAGTCGCCTTCCCGTT
CCGCTATCGGCTGAATTTGATTGCGAGTGAGATATTTATGCCAGCCAGCCAGACGCAGACGCGCCGAGAC
AGAACTTAATGGGCCCGCTAACAGCGCGATTTGCTGGTGACCCAATGCGACCAGATGCTCCACGCCCAGT
CGCGTACCGTCTTCATGGGAGAAAATAATACTGTTGATGGGTGTCTGGTCAGAGACATCAAGAAATAACG
CCGGAACATTAGTGCAGGCAGCTTCCACAGCAATGGCATCCTGGTCATCCAGCGGATAGTTAATGATCAG
CCCACTGACGCGTTGCGCGAGAAGATTGTGCACCGCCGCTTTACAGGCTTCGACGCCGCTTCGTTCTACC
ATCGACACCACCACGCTGGCACCCAGTTGATCGGCGCGAGATTTAATCGCCGCGACAATTTGCGACGGCG
CGTGCAGGGCCAGACTGGAGGTGGCAACGCCAATCAGCAACGACTGTTTGCCCGCCAGTTGTTGTGCCAC
GCGGTTGGGAATGTAATTCAGCTCCGCCATCGCCGCTTCCACTTTTTCCCGCGTTTTCGCAGAAACGTGG
CTGGCCTGGTTCACCACGCGGGAAACGGTCTGATAAGAGACACCGGCATACTCTGCGACATCGTATAACG
TTACTGGTTTCACATTCACCACCCTGAATTGACTCTCTTCCGGGCGCTATCATGCCATACCGCGAAAGGT
TTTGCGCCATTCGATGGTGTCCGGGATCTCGACGCTCTCCCTTATGCGACTCCTGCATTAGGAAGCAGCC
CAGTAGTAGGTTGAGGCCGTTGAGCACCGCCGCCGCAAGGAATGGTGCATGCAAGGAGATGGCGCCCAAC
AGTCCCCCGGCCACGGGGCCTGCCACCATACCCACGCCGAAACAAGCGCTCATGAGCCCGAAGTGGCGAG
CCCGATCTTCCCCATCGGTGATGTCGGCGATATAGGCGCCAGCAACCGCACCTGTGGCGCCGGTGATGCC
GGCCACGATGCGTCCGGCGTAGAGGATCGAGATCTCGATCCCGCGAAATTAATACGACTCACTATAGGGG
AATTGTGAGCGGATAACAATTCCCCACTAGTAATAATTTTGTTTAACTTTAAGAAGGAGATATACCATGG
AAACTGAAGAAGGTAAACTGGTAATCTGGATTAACGGCGATAAAGGCTATAACGGTCTCGCTGAAGTCGG
TAAGAAATTCGAGAAAGATACCGGAATTAAAGTCACCGTTGAGCATCCGGATAAACTGGAAGAGAAATTC
CCACAGGTTGCGGCAACTGGCGATGGCCCTGACATTATCTTCTGGGCACACGACCGCTTTGGTGGCTACG
CTCAATCTGGCCTGTTGGCTGAAATCACCCCGGACAAAGCGTTCCAGGACAAGCTGTATCCGTTTACCTG
GGATGCCGTACGTTACAACGGCAAGCTGATTGCTTACCCGATCGCTGTTGAAGCGTTATCGCTGATTTAT
AACAAAGACCTGCTGCCGAACCCGCCAAAAACCTGGGAAGAGATCCCGGCGCTGGATAAAGAACTGAAAG
CGAAAGGTAAGAGCGCCCTGATGTTCAACCTGCAAGAACCGTACTTCACCTGGCCGCTGATTGCTGCTGA
CGGGGGTTATGCGTTCAAGTATGAAAACGGCAAGTACGACATTAAAGACGTGGGCGTGGATAACGCTGGC
GCGAAAGCGGGTCTGACCTTCCTGGTTGACCTGATTAAAAACAAACACATGAATGCAGACACCGATTACT
CCATCGCAGAAGCTGCCTTTAATAAAGGCGAAACAGCGATGACCATCAACGGCCCGTGGGCATGGTCCAA
CATCGACACCAGCAAAGTGAATTATGGTGTAACGGTACTGCCGACCTTCAAGGGTCAACCATCCAAACCG
TTCGTTGGCGTGCTGAGCGCAGGTATTAACGCCGCCAGTCCGAACAAAGAGCTGGCAAAAGAGTTCCTCG
AAAACTATCTGCTGACTGATGAAGGTCTGGAAGCGGTTAATAAAGACAAACCGCTGGGTGCCGTAGCGCT
GAAGTCTTACGAGGAAGAGTTGGCGAAAGATCCACGTATTGCCGCCACGATGGAAAACGCCCAGAAAGGT
GAAATCATGCCGAACATCCCGCAGATGTCCGCTTTCTGGTATGCCGTGCGTACTGCGGTGATCAACGCCG
CCAGCGGTCGTCAGACTGTCGATGAAGCCCTTAAAGACGCGCAGACTGGTACCGGCAGCGGCCTGGAAGT
TCTGTTCCAGGGGCCCCATATGAAAAAAACCGCCATGCTGAACTTTAGCAGCCTGACCGATCCGATTACC
AACTATAAACCGATGGATCTGCAGTATAAAACCTATGCCTATAGCATGAACGAACTGTATCATCTGAAAC
CGAGCCTGGCAAGCGCAAGCTATGAAGAAGATCCGCTGATTAGCGAACTGGTTCGTAGCCTGCCGAAACG
TAAATTTTGGCGTCTGCGTATGGGTGGATCCTCTAGAGCTAGCGGCATGCAGTACAAACTTATCCTGAAC
GGTAAAACCCTGAAAGGTGAAACCACCACCGAAGCTGTTGACGCTGCTACCGCGGAAAAAGTTTTCAAAC
AGTACGCTAACGACAACGGTGTTGACGGTGAATGGACCTACGACGACGCTACCAAAACCTACACCGTAAC
GGAATAACCTAGAGATCCGGCTGCTAACAAAGCCCGAAAGGAAGCTGAGTTGGCTGCTGCCACCGCTGAG
CAATAACTAGCATAACCCCTTGGGGCCTCTAAACGGGTCTTGAGGGGTTTTTTGCTGAAAGGAGGAACTA
TATCCGGATATCCCGCAAGAGGCCCGGCAGTACCGGCATAACCAAGCCTATGCCTACAGCATCCAGGGTG
ACGGTGCCGAGGATGACGATGAGCGCATTGTTAGATTTCATACACGGTGCCTGACTGCGTTAGCAATTTA
ACTGTGATAAACTACCGCATTAAAGCTTATCGATGATAAGCTGTCAAACATGAGAA
Features (pLannotate 1.2.2; 21 found; start..end, strand, type, name):
    104..208     +  promoter       AmpR promoter: bla
    209..1069    +  CDS            AmpR: β-lactamase; bla; confers resistance to ampicillin, carbenicillin, and related antibiotics
   1240..1828    +  rep_origin     ori: high-copy-number ColE1/pMB1/pBR322/pUC origin of replication
   2014..2156    -  misc_feature   bom: basis of mobility region from pBR322
   2258..2449    -  CDS            rop: Rop protein, which maintains plasmids at low copy number; rop
   2466..2846    +  CDS            YPB1_ECOLX: Protein predicted: Swiss-Prot protein existence level 4. From Escherichia coli.
   3088..3712    -  CDS            TcR (fragment): tetracycline efflux protein; tet; confers resistance to tetracycline
   3727..3748    -  protein_bind   CAP binding site: CAP binding activates transcription in the presence of cAMP. E. coli catabolite activator protein
   3761..4843    -  CDS            lacI: lac repressor; lacI; The lac repressor binds to the lac operator to inhibit transcription in E. coli. This inhibition can be relieved by adding lactose or isopropyl-β-D-thiogalactopyranoside (IPTG).
   4844..4921    -  promoter       lacI promoter: lacI
   4929..5208    -  CDS            TcR (fragment): tetracycline efflux protein; tet; confers resistance to tetracycline
   5230..5248    +  promoter       T7 promoter: promoter for bacteriophage T7 RNA polymerase
   5249..5273    +  protein_bind   lac operator: The lac repressor binds to the lac operator to inhibit transcription in E. coli. This inhibition can be relieved by adding lactose or isopropyl-β-D-thiogalactopyranoside (IPTG). lac repressor encoded by lacI
   5288..5310    +  RBS            RBS: efficient ribosome binding site from bacteriophage T7 gene 10 (Olins and Rangwala, 1989)
   5321..6417    +  CDS            MBP (fragment): maltose binding protein from E. coli; malE (mutated); This version of the gene does not encode a signal sequence, so MBP will remain in the cytosol.
   6466..6675    +  CDS            EAP1 (fragment): EAP1_YEAST - Experimental evidence at protein level: Swiss-Prot protein existence level 1. Can regulate translation through binding to eIF4E. Competes with eIF4G and p20 for binding to eIF4E in vivo and inhibits cap- dependent translation in vitro. Plays a role in cell growth and is implicated in the TOR signaling cascade. Functions independently of eIF4E to maintain genetic stability and to attenuate GCN4 translation upon TOR inactivation. From Saccharomyces cerevisiae (strain ATCC 204508 / S288c) (Baker's yeast).
   6703..6860    +  CDS            GB1 (fragment): B1 domain of Streptococcal protein G effective as a solubilizing fusion partner (Cheng and Patel, 2004)
   6880..6929    +  CDS            SET1 (fragment): solubility-enhancement tag derived from T7 phage gene 10B
   6937..6984    +  terminator     T7 terminator: transcription terminator for bacteriophage T7 RNA polymerase
   7007..7111    -  CDS            TcR (fragment): tetracycline efflux protein; tet; confers resistance to tetracycline
   7159..7187    -  promoter       tet promoter: E. coli promoter for tetracycline efflux protein gene
