[The description below was written by a language model from this plasmid's Addgene catalogue record and pLannotate feature annotations shown in this document.]
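Description:
pnEA-NpM-ScEap1p_80-150-GB1_AF is a 7.2 kb bacterial expression plasmid for producing a fragment of the Saccharomyces cerevisiae eIF4E-binding protein Eap1p (EAP1/YKL204W), residues 80–150, in E. coli. The catalogue lists the backbone as unknown, but the annotated features show a pET-like, pBR322-derived architecture. It has a ColE1/pMB1-type origin together with the bom region and the rop gene, which keeps copy number low and matches the "low copy" catalogue entry. Ampicillin selection comes from the bla gene. Several disrupted fragments of the tetracycline resistance gene and its promoter remain as backbone remnants and should not be functional.

The expression cassette is driven by a T7 promoter with an adjacent lac operator and the phage T7 gene 10 ribosome binding site, and it ends at a T7 terminator. A plasmid-borne lacI gene supplies repressor, so expression is IPTG-inducible in hosts that provide T7 RNA polymerase. The feature order indicates a single fusion protein. An N-terminal maltose binding protein without a signal sequence, and therefore cytosolic, is followed by the Eap1p fragment and a C-terminal GB1 domain from streptococcal protein G. Both partners are commonly used to improve solubility, and MBP also allows affinity purification. A short match to a T7 gene 10B-derived solubility tag is annotated just before the terminator, but whether it is translated as part of the fusion is not stated. Any linker or protease site between the domains is likewise not annotated.

According to the depositor, the insert comes from a synthetic EAP1 clone codon-optimised for E. coli. The associated study concerns structural motifs in eIF4G and 4E-BPs that govern eIF4E binding, so the construct was most likely used to make recombinant protein for that kind of structural or binding work. The depositor sequence may be theoretical rather than fully verified.
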