Addgene plasmid #148708: pnEA-NpM-ScEap1p_80-150-GB1_AF
Purpose: Bacterial Expression of ScEap1p_80-150
Depositing lab: Elisa Izaurralde. Depositing organization: Max Planck Institute for Developmental Biology. Publication: Structural motifs in eIF4G and 4E-BPs modulate their binding to eIF4E to regulate translation initiation in yeast. Gruner S, Weber R, Peter D, Chung MY, Igreja C, Valkov E, Izaurralde E. Nucleic Acids Res. 2018 Jul 27;46(13):6893-6908. doi: 10.1093/nar/gky542. PubMed 30053226.
Backbone
  Vector backbone: Unknown
  Vector type: Bacterial Expression
Growth in bacteria
  Bacterial resistance: Ampicillin, 100 μg/mL
  Growth temperature: 37°C
  Growth strain: DH5alpha
  Copy number: Low Copy
Gene/Insert
  Gene/Insert name: ScEap1p_80-150
  Species: S. cerevisiae (budding yeast)
  Entrez Gene: EAP1 (a.k.a. YKL204W)
  Cloning method: Unknown
Terms and licenses: Academic/Nonprofit Terms; Industry Terms: Not Available to Industry
Depositor comments: Geneart clone of ScEAP1, codon optimized for Expression in E.coli. (sequence according to Uniprot.: P36041) Plasmids from this collection were made available to the research community and donated after the lab closed. Please note that the sequence provided by the depositing laboratory may be theoretical/predicted or based on Sanger sequencing results. There may be discrepancies between sequencing results obtained by Addgene and the depositor sequence. If an Addgene verified sequence is not available, please contact before placing your order to request that our lab fully sequence the plasmid.
How to cite: pnEA-NpM-ScEap1p_80-150-GB1_AF was a gift from Elisa Izaurralde (Addgene plasmid # 148708 ; http://n2t.net/addgene:148708 ; RRID:Addgene_148708)
